>Addgene plasmid #72862 | pRB34 | depositor full sequence | sequence record 136544 | pRB34 sequence 4285 bps
GCCCCTGCAGCCGAATTATATTATTTTTGCCAAATAATTTTTAACAAAAGCTCTGAAGTCTTCTTCATTT
AAATTCTTAGATGATACTTCATCTGGAAAATTGTCCCAATTAGTAGCATCACGCTGTGAGTAAGTTCTAA
ACCATTTTTTTATTGTTGTATTATCTCTAATCTTACTACTCGATGAGTTTTCGGTATTATCTCTATTTTT
AACTTGGAGCAGGTTCCATTCATTGTTTTTTTCATCATAGTGAATAAAATCAACTGCTTTAACACTTGTG
CCTGAACACCATATCCATCCGGCGTAATACGACTCACTATAGGGAGAGCGGCCGCCAGATCTTCCGGATG
GCTCGAGTTTTTCAGCAAGATAAGTTCCTATACTTTCTAGAGAATAGGAACTTCCATATGCTGTTGGAAT
ATACTATTCAACCTACAAAAATAACGTTAAACAACACTACTTTATATTTGATATGAATGGCCACACCTTT
TATGCCATAAAACATATTGTAAGAGAATACCACTCTTTTTATTCCTTCTTTCCTTCTTGTACGTTTTTTG
CTGTGAGTAGGTCGTGGTGCTGGTGTTGCAGTTGAAATAACTTAAAATATAAATCATAAAACTCAAACAT
AAACTTGACTATTTATTTATTTATTAAGAAAGGAGGTACCGGTATGGCCAAGCCTTTGTCTCAAGAAGAA
TCCACCCTCATTGAAAGAGCAACGGCTACAATCAACAGCATCCCCATCTCTGAAGACTACAGCGTCGCCA
GCGCAGCTCTCTCTAGCGACGGCCGCATCTTCACTGGTGTCAATGTATATCATTTTACTGGGGGACCTTG
CGCAGAACTCGTGGTGCTGGGCACTGCTGCTGCTGCGGCAGCTGGCAACCTGACTTGTATCGTCGCGATC
GGAAATGAGAACAGGGGCATCTTGAGCCCCTGCGGACGGTGCCGACAGGTTCTTCTCGATCTGCATCCTG
GGATCAAAGCCATAGTGAAGGACAGTGATGGACAGCCGACGGCAGTTGGGATTCGTGAATTGCTGCCCTC
TGGTTATGTGTGGGAGGGCTAGAAATTATTAAAAATAAAACTTTAAAAATAAATTTGTTTCTAACATATG
CCTAGGCTTGTTGATTTGTTTTTTGTTTATTTACTGCGGTAATTCCTAGTCTTAGAAGCTTATTGAACTT
GTTGATGCCTTCTGGTTGGGAAATCCTCCTCTTTATACCCGATCCAGTCCAATCGAAACTGTGGGCCGTG
GTGCCCGATAAGATAAGAAAGCCGTGTGCAAGTCGATCGGCGTGCGCAAAAGCATAATGCTTTTTCTGCC
CGGCGATGATAAGCGATTTGCACACGCCCTGATAACAGGAATTGATTTTTTTGGTGCGCAAAGCAGTGAA
AGCTCTATAAGAATGCTGGACCGCCAGTCGACAATCATCAAACAGTGCTAGCTAACGGCTAAGTGAATCA
AGTTTATTTTAATATAATCAACAACAAAATATTTTAACACAAACCTAGGGAAGTTCCTATACTTTCTAGA
GAATAGGAACTTCTAATCCAAAATGGGATCCACCGGTGAATTCGACTACAAGGACCACGACGGCGACTAC
AAGGACCACGACATCGACTACAAGGACGACGACAAGGGTACCTCTCCAGCTGCTCCAAGCGGCGGTACTA
GTATCTTTCTAGAAGATCTCCTACAATATTCTCAGCTGCCATGGAAAATCGATGTTCTTCTTTTATTCTC
TCAAGATTTTCAGGCTGTATATTAAAACTTATATTAAGAACTATGCTAACCACCTCATCAGGAACCGTTG
TAGGTGGCGTGGGTTTTCTTGGCAATCGACTCTCATGAAAACTACGAGCTAAATATTCAATATGTTCCTC
TTGACCAACTTTATTCTGCATTTTTTTTGAACGAGGTTTAGAGCAAGCTTCAGGAAACTGAGACAGGAAT
TTTATTAAAAATTTAAATTTTGAAGAAAGTTCAGGGTTAATAGCATCCATTTTTTGCTTTGCAAGTTCCT
CAGCATTCTTAACAAAAGACGTCTCTTTTGACATGTTTAAAGTTTAAACCTCCTGTGTGAAATTATTATC
CGCTCATAATTCCACACATTATACGAGCCGGAAGCATAAAGTGTAAAGCCTGGGGTGCCTAATGAGTGAG
CTAACTCACATTAATTGCGTTGCGCTCACTGCCAATTGCTTTCCAGTCGGGAAACCTGTCGTGCCAGCTG
CATTAATGAATCGGCCAACGCGCGGGGAGAGGCGGTTTGCGTATTGGGCGCTCTTCCGCTTCCTCGCTCA
CTGACTCGCTGCGCTCGGTCGTTCGGCTGCGGCGAGCGGTATCAGCTCACTCAAAGGCGGTAATACGGTT
ATCCACAGAATCAGGGGATAACGCAGGAAAGAACATGTGAGCAAAAGGCCAGCAAAAGGCCAGGAACCGT
AAAAAGGCCGCGTTGCTGGCGTTTTTCCATAGGCTCCGCCCCCCTGACGAGCATCACAAAAATCGACGCT
CAAGTCAGAGGTGGCGAAACCCGACAGGACTATAAAGATACCAGGCGTTTCCCCCTGGAAGCTCCCTCGT
GCGCTCTCCTGTTCCGACCCTGCCGCTTACCGGATACCTGTCCGCCTTTCTCCCTTCGGGAAGCGTGGCG
CTTTCTCATAGCTCACGCTGTAGGTATCTCAGTTCGGTGTAGGTCGTTCGCTCCAAGCTGGGCTGTGTGC
ACGAACCCCCCGTTCAGCCCGACCGCTGCGCCTTATCCGGTAACTATCGTCTTGAGTCCAACCCGGTAAG
ACACGACTTATCGCCACTGGCAGCAGCCACTGGTAACAGGATTAGCAGAGCGAGGTATGTAGGCGGTGCT
ACAGAGTTCTTGAAGTGGTGGCCTAACTACGGCTACACTAGAAGGACAGTATTTGGTATCTGCGCTCTGC
TGAAGCCAGTTACCTTCGGAAAAAGAGTTGGTAGCTCTTGATCCGGCAAACAAACCACCGCTGGTAGCGG
TGGTTTTTTTGTTTGCAAGCAGCAGATTACGCGCAGAAAAAAAGGATCTCAAGAAGATCCTTTGATCTTT
TCTACGGGGTCTGACGCTCAGTGGAACGAAAACTCACGTTAAGGGATTTTGGTCATGAGATTATCAAAAA
GGATCTTCACCTAGATCCTTTTAAATTAAAAATGAAGTTTTAAATCAATCTAAAGTATATATGAGTAAAC
TTGGTCTGACAGTTACCAATGCTTAATCAGTGAGGCACCTATCTCAGCGATCTGTCTATTTCGTTCATCC
ATAGTTGCCTGACTCCCCGTCGTGTAGATAACTACGATACGGGAGGGCTTACCATCTGGCCCCAGTGCTG
CAATGATACCGCGAGACCCACGCTCACCGGCTCCAGATTTATCAGCAATAAACCAGCCAGCCGGAAGGGC
CGAGCGCAGAAGTGGTCCTGCAACTTTATCCGCCTCCATCCAGTCTATTAATTGTTGCCGGGAAGCTAGA
GTAAGTAGTTCGCCAGTTAATAGTTTGCGCAACGTTGTTGCCATTGCTACAGGCATCGTGGTGTCACGCT
CGTCGTTTGGTATGGCTTCATTCAGCTCCGGTTCCCAACGATCAAGGCGAGTTACATGATCCCCCATGTT
GTGCAAAAAAGCGGTTAGCTCCTTCGGTCCTCCGATCGTTGTCAGAAGTAAGTTGGCCGCAGTGTTATCA
CTCATGGTTATGGCAGCACTGCATAATTCTCTTACTGTCATGCCATCCGTAAGATGCTTTTCTGTGACTG
GTGAGTACTCAACCAAGTCATTCTGAGAATAGTGTATGCGGCGACCGAGTTGCTCTTGCCCGGCGTCAAT
ACGGGATAATACCGCGCCACATAGCAGAACTTTAAAAGTGCTCATCATTGGAAAACGTTCTTCGGGGCGA
AAACTCTCAAGGATCTTACCGCTGTTGAGATCCAGTTCGATGTAACCCACTCGTGCACCCAACTGATCTT
CAGCATCTTTTACTTTCACCAGCGTTTCTGGGTGAGCAAAAACAGGAAGGCAAAATGCCGCAAAAAAGGG
AATAAGGGCGACACGGAAATGTTGAATACTCATACTCTTCCTTTTTCAATATTATTGAAGCATTTATCAG
GGTTATTGTCTCATGAGCGGATACATATTTGAATGTATTTAGAAAAATAAACAAATAGGGGTTCCGCGCA
CATTTCCCCGAAAAGTGCCACCTGACGTCTAAGAAACCATTATTATCATGACATTAACCTATAAAAATAG
GCGTATCACGAGGCC
Features (pLannotate 1.2.2; 13 found; start..end, strand, type, name):
    305..323     +  promoter       T7 promoter: promoter for bacteriophage T7 RNA polymerase
    372..404     -  protein_bind   FRT (minimal): supports FLP-mediated excision but not integration (Turan and Bode, 2011) FLP recombinase from the Saccharomyces cerevisiae 2μ plasmid
    412..664     +  promoter       copia promoter (fragment): strong promoter from the Drosophila transposable element copia (Sinclair et al., 1986)
    674..1071    +  CDS            BSD (fragment): blasticidin S deaminase; Aspergillus terreus BSD; confers resistance to blasticidin
   1073..1102    +  misc_feature   P element 3' end (fragment): P element 3' end
   1520..1553    -  protein_bind   FRT (minimal): supports FLP-mediated excision but not integration (Turan and Bode, 2011) FLP recombinase from the Saccharomyces cerevisiae 2μ plasmid
   1626..1642    +  CDS            5xFLAG (fragment): five tandem FLAG® epitope tags
   2117..2147    -  promoter       lac UV5 promoter: E. coli lac promoter with an "up" mutation
   2162..2183    -  protein_bind   CAP binding site: CAP binding activates transcription in the presence of cAMP. E. coli catabolite activator protein
   2208..2291    -  CDS            lacI (fragment): lac repressor; lacI; The lac repressor binds to the lac operator to inhibit transcription in E. coli. This inhibition can be relieved by adding lactose or isopropyl-β-D-thiogalactopyranoside (IPTG).
   2474..3062    -  rep_origin     ori: high-copy-number ColE1/pMB1/pBR322/pUC origin of replication
   3233..4093    -  CDS            AmpR: β-lactamase; bla; confers resistance to ampicillin, carbenicillin, and related antibiotics
   4094..4198    -  promoter       AmpR promoter: bla
