[The description below was written by a language model from this plasmid's Addgene catalogue record and pLannotate feature annotations shown in this document.]
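Description:
pRB34 is a 4,285 bp template plasmid built on the pJet1.2 cloning backbone and catalogued as an insect expression vector. It belongs to a toolbox for genome editing in cultured Drosophila melanogaster cells. It is propagated in E. coli through a high-copy ColE1/pUC-type origin with ampicillin selection (AmpR with its bla promoter). The depositor notes that bacteria carrying this backbone grow poorly and give low plasmid yields. Residual backbone elements include a T7 promoter, a lac UV5 promoter, a CAP binding site and a lacI fragment, none of which is part of the functional cassette.

The payload is a modular cassette for placing a 3xFLAG epitope at the N-terminus of a protein. A copia promoter, a strong promoter from the Drosophila copia transposable element, constitutively drives the blasticidin S deaminase gene (BSD), allowing blasticidin selection of modified insect cells. According to the catalogue entry, this marker is followed by the Drosophila mtnDE promoter, and the whole unit is flanked by FRT sites. The feature table confirms two minimal FRT sites bracketing the copia-BSD region. It does not annotate the mtnDE promoter, which presumably lies in the unannotated stretch before the second FRT. Downstream of that FRT sits the synthetic 63 bp 3xFLAG sequence, cloned between XhoI and SpeI and detected only as a short partial FLAG match by the annotation software.

This layout suggests that the mtnDE promoter expresses the tagged gene while the marker is in place, and that FLP recombinase can later excise the FRT-flanked segment. The minimal FRT sites support this excision but not integration. The record describes the plasmid only as a template, without detailing how the cassette is amplified or targeted.
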