Addgene plasmid #72862: pRB34
Purpose: template for N-terminal 3x FLAG tag, constitutive Blasticidin resistance
Depositing lab: Klaus Foerstemann. Depositing organization: Ludwig-Maximilians-Universitaet Muenchen (LMU). Publication: A Comprehensive Toolbox for Genome Editing in Cultured Drosophila melanogaster Cells. Kunzelmann S, Bottcher R, Schmidts I, Forstemann K. G3 (Bethesda). 2016 Jun 1;6(6):1777-85. doi: 10.1534/g3.116.028241. PubMed 27172193.
Backbone
  Vector backbone: pJet1.2
  Backbone size w/o insert (bp): 2974
  Total vector size (bp): 4285
  Modifications to backbone: contains a copia-Blasticidin cassette, followed by the Drosophila mtnDE promoter, flanked by FRT-sites
  Vector type: Insect Expression
  Selectable markers: Blasticidin
Growth in bacteria
  Bacterial resistance: Ampicillin, 100 μg/mL
  Growth temperature: 37°C
  Growth strain: DH5alpha
  Copy number: High Copy
Gene/Insert
  Gene/Insert name: 3xFlag tag
  Species: synthetic
  Insert size (bp): 63
  Cloning method: Restriction Enzyme; 5′ cloning site XhoI (not destroyed); 3′ cloning site SpeI (not destroyed)
  Sequencing primers: 5′ pJet fwd; 3′ pJet rev
Terms and licenses: Academic/Nonprofit Terms; Industry Terms: Not Available to Industry
Depositor comments: We observe rather poor growth of bacteria with the pJet1.2 backbone, resulting in low yields of the plasmid preps.
How to cite: pRB34 was a gift from Klaus Foerstemann (Addgene plasmid # 72862 ; http://n2t.net/addgene:72862 ; RRID:Addgene_72862)
