>Addgene plasmid #72862 | pRB34 | addgene partial sequence | sequence record 139691 | T7 5'-TAATACGACTCACTATAGGG-3'
GTTTTTCAGCAAGATAAGTTCCTATACTTTCTAGAGAATAGGAACTTCCATATGCTGTTGGAATATACTA
TTCAACCTACAAAAATAACGTTAAACAACACTACTTTATATTTGATATGAATGGCCACACCTTTTATGCC
ATAAAACATATTGTAAGAGAATACCACTCTTTTTATTCCTTCTTTCCTTCTTGTACGTTTTTTGCTGTGA
GTAGGTCGTGGTGCTGGTGTTGCAGTTGAAATAACTTAAAATATAAATCATAAAACTCAAACATAAACTT
GACTATTTATTTATTTATTAAGAAAGGAGGTACCGGTATGGCCAAGCCTTTGTCTCAAGAAGAATCCACC
CTCATTGAAAGAGCAACGGCTACAATCAACAGCATCCCCATCTCTGAAGACTACAGCGTCGCCAGCGCAG
CTCTCTCTAGCGACGGCCGCATCTTCACTGGTGTCAATGTATATCATTTTACTGGGGGACCTTGCGCAGA
ACTCGTGGTGCTGGGCACTGCTGCTGCTGCGGCAGCTGGCAACCTGACTTGTATCGTCGCGATCGGAAAT
GAGAACAGGGGCATCTTGAGCCCCTGCGGACGGTGCCGACAGGTTCTTCTCGATCTGCATCCTGGGATCA
AAGCCATAGTGAAGGACAGTGATGGACAGCCGACGGCAGTTGGGATTCGTGAATTGCTGCCCTCTGGTTA
TGTGTGGGAGGGCTAGAAATTATTAAAAATAAAACTTTAAAAATAAATTTGTTTCTAACATATGCCTAGG
CTTGTTGATTTGTTTTTTGTTTATTTACTGCGGTAATTCCTAGTCTTAGAAGCTTATTGAACTTGTT
