>Addgene plasmid #72862 | pRB34 | addgene partial sequence | sequence record 139692 | pTac-F 5'-cggctcgtataatgtgtgga-3'
TCAAAAGAGACGTCTTTTGTTAAGAATGCTGAGGAACTTGCAAAGCAAAAAATGGATGCTATTAACCCTG
AACTTTCTTCAAAATTTAAATTTTTAATAAAATTCCTGTCTCAGTTTCCTGAAGCTTGCTCTAAACCTCG
TTCAAAAAAAATGCAGAATAAAGTTGGTCAAGAGGAACATATTGAATATTTAGCTCGTAGTTTTCATGAG
AGTCGATTGCCAAGAAAACCCACGCCACCTACAACGGTTCCTGATGAGGTGGTTAGCATAGTTCTTAATA
TAAGTTTTAATATACAGCCTGAAAATCTTGAGAGAATAAAAGAAGAACATCGATTTTCCATGGCAGCTGA
GAATATTGTAGGAGATCTTCTAGAAAGATACTAGTACCGCCGCTTGGAGCAGCTGGAGAGGTACCCTTGT
CGTCGTCCTTGTAGTCGATGTCGTGGTCCTTGTAGTCGCCGTCGTGGTCCTTGTAGTCGAATTCACCGGT
GGATCCCATTTTGGATTAGAAGTTCCTATTCTCTAGAAAGTATAGGAACTTCCCTAGGTTTGTGTTAAAA
TATTTTGTTGTTGATTATATTAAAATAAACTTGATTCACTTAGCCGTTAGCTAGCACTGTTTGATGATTG
TCGACTGGCGGTCCAGCATTCTTATAGAGCTTTCACTGCTTTGCGCACCAAAAAAATCAATTCCTGTTAT
CAGGGCGTGTGCAAATCGCTTATCATCGCCGGGCAGAAAAAGCATTATGCTTTTGCGCACGCCGATCGAC
TTGCACACGGCTTTCTTATCTTATCGGGCACCACGGCCCACAGTTTCGATTGGACTGGATCGGGTATAAA
GAGGAGGATT
